>Addgene plasmid #226965 | Pdg459-eSp(1.1) V3 | addgene full sequence | sequence record 450820 | Addgene NGS Result
CCCCCTGTYWTTTGKCCCMAGTWAWTDHMYWTDTGGGTTTTTCYTYCTTGGCAWKYYCWTYTTSTTTTTW
KYYYCCCKYTKTTCCCRKGGGCGRGGKNSCCCCCCCCTTTCTCCTYCCCNCCCCCCCCCCCCCCCCCCCC
CCCCCCCCCNTATTTTTTTTTTTTTTTTTTTTTTTATTTGTTGNGGGGGGGGGGGGGGGGGGGGGGGGGG
GGGGGGCGCGCGCNCGNGGCGGGGCGGGGCGGGGCGAGGGGCGGGGCGGGGCGAGGCGGAGAGGTGCGGC
GGCAGCCAATCAGAGCGGCGCGCTCCGAAAGTTTCCTTTTATGGCGAGGCGGCGGCGGCGGCGGCCCTAT
AAAAAGCGAAGCGCGCGGCGGGCGGGAGTCGCTGCGCGCTGCCTTCGCCCCGTGCCCCGCTCCGCCGCCG
CCTCGCGCCGCCCGCCCCGGCTCTGACTGACCGCGTTACTCCCACAGGTGAGCGGGCGGGACGGCCCTTC
TCCTCCGGGCTGTAATTAGCTGAGCAAGAGGTAAGGGTTTAAGGGATGGTTGGTTGGTGGGGTATTAATG
TTTAATTACCTGGAGCACCTGCCTGAAATCACTTTTTTTCAGGTTGGACCGGTGCCACCATGGACTATAA
GGACCACGACGGAGACTACAAGGATCATGATATTGATTACAAAGACGATGACGATAAGATGGCCCCAAAG
AAGAAGCGGAAGGTCGGTATCCACGGAGTCCCAGCAGCCGACAAGAAGTACAGCATCGGCCTGGACATCG
GCACCAACTCTGTGGGCTGGGCCGTGATCACCGACGAGTACAAGGTGCCCAGCAAGAAATTCAAGGTGCT
GGGCAACACCGACCGGCACAGCATCAAGAAGAACCTGATCGGAGCCCTGCTGTTCGACAGCGGCGAAACA
GCCGAGGCCACCCGGCTGAAGAGAACCGCCAGAAGAAGATACACCAGACGGAAGAACCGGATCTGCTATC
TGCAAGAGATCTTCAGCAACGAGATGGCCAAGGTGGACGACAGCTTCTTCCACAGACTGGAAGAGTCCTT
CCTGGTGGAAGAGGATAAGAAGCACGAGCGGCACCCCATCTTCGGCAACATCGTGGACGAGGTGGCCTAC
CACGAGAAGTACCCCACCATCTACCACCTGAGAAAGAAACTGGTGGACAGCACCGACAAGGCCGACCTGC
GGCTGATCTATCTGGCCCTGGCCCACATGATCAAGTTCCGGGGCCACTTCCTGATCGAGGGCGACCTGAA
CCCCGACAACAGCGACGTGGACAAGCTGTTCATCCAGCTGGTGCAGACCTACAACCAGCTGTTCGAGGAA
AACCCCATCAACGCCAGCGGCGTGGACGCCAAGGCCATCCTGTCTGCCAGACTGAGCAAGAGCAGACGGC
TGGAAAATCTGATCGCCCAGCTGCCCGGCGAGAAGAAGAATGGCCTGTTCGGAAACCTGATTGCCCTGAG
CCTGGGCCTGACCCCCAACTTCAAGAGCAACTTCGACCTGGCCGAGGATGCCAAACTGCAGCTGAGCAAG
GACACCTACGACGACGACCTGGACAACCTGCTGGCCCAGATCGGCGACCAGTACGCCGACCTGTTTCTGG
CCGCCAAGAACCTGTCCGACGCCATCCTGCTGAGCGACATCCTGAGAGTGAACACCGAGATCACCAAGGC
CCCCCTGAGCGCCTCTATGATCAAGAGATACGACGAGCACCACCAGGACCTGACCCTGCTGAAAGCTCTC
GTGCGGCAGCAGCTGCCTGAGAAGTACAAAGAGATTTTCTTCGACCAGAGCAAGAACGGCTACGCCGGCT
ACATTGACGGCGGAGCCAGCCAGGAAGAGTTCTACAAGTTCATCAAGCCCATCCTGGAAAAGATGGACGG
CACCGAGGAACTGCTCGTGAAGCTGAACAGAGAGGACCTGCTGCGGAAGCAGCGGACCTTCGACAACGGC
AGCATCCCCCACCAGATCCACCTGGGAGAGCTGCACGCCATTCTGCGGCGGCAGGAAGATTTTTACCCAT
TCCTGAAGGACAACCGGGAAAAGATCGAGAAGATCCTGACCTTCCGCATCCCCTACTACGTGGGCCCTCT
GGCCAGGGGAAACAGCAGATTCGCCTGGATGACCAGAAAGAGCGAGGAAACCATCACCCCCTGGAACTTC
GAGGAAGTGGTGGACAAGGGCGCTTCCGCCCAGAGCTTCATCGAGCGGATGACCAACTTCGATAAGAACC
TGCCCAACGAGAAGGTGCTGCCCAAGCACAGCCTGCTGTACGAGTACTTCACCGTGTATAACGAGCTGAC
CAAAGTGAAATACGTGACCGAGGGAATGAGAAAGCCCGCCTTCCTGAGCGGCGAGCAGAAAAAGGCCATC
GTGGACCTGCTGTTCAAGACCAACCGGAAAGTGACCGTGAAGCAGCTGAAAGAGGACTACTTCAAGAAAA
TCGAGTGCTTCGACTCCGTGGAAATCTCCGGCGTGGAAGATCGGTTCAACGCCTCCCTGGGCACATACCA
CGATCTGCTGAAAATTATCAAGGACAAGGACTTCCTGGACAATGAGGAAAACGAGGACATTCTGGAAGAT
ATCGTGCTGACCCTGACACTGTTTGAGGACAGAGAGATGATCGAGGAACGGCTGAAAACCTATGCCCACC
TGTTCGACGACAAAGTGATGAAGCAGCTGAAGCGGCGGAGATACACCGGCTGGGGCAGGCTGAGCCGGAA
GCTGATCAACGGCATCCGGGACAAGCAGTCCGGCAAGACAATCCTGGATTTCCTGAAGTCCGACGGCTTC
GCCAACAGAAACTTCATGCAGCTGATCCACGACGACAGCCTGACCTTTAAAGAGGACATCCAGAAAGCCC
AGGTGTCCGGCCAGGGCGATAGCCTGCACGAGCACATTGCCAATCTGGCCGGCAGCCCCGCCATTAAGAA
GGGCATCCTGCAGACAGTGAAGGTGGTGGACGAGCTCGTGAAAGTGATGGGCCGGCACAAGCCCGAGAAC
ATCGTGATCGAAATGGCCAGAGAGAACCAGACCACCCAGAAGGGACAGAAGAACAGCCGCGAGAGAATGA
AGCGGATCGAAGAGGGCATCAAAGAGCTGGGCAGCCAGATCCTGAAAGAACACCCCGTGGAAAACACCCA
GCTGCAGAACGAGAAGCTGTACCTGTACTACCTGCAGAATGGGCGGGATATGTACGTGGACCAGGAACTG
GACATCAACCGGCTGTCCGACTACGATGTGGACCATATCGTGCCTCAGAGCTTTCTGGCCGACGACTCCA
TCGACAACAAGGTGCTGACCAGAAGCGACAAGAACCGGGGCAAGAGCGACAACGTGCCCTCCGAAGAGGT
CGTGAAGAAGATGAAGAACTACTGGCGGCAGCTGCTGAACGCCAAGCTGATTACCCAGAGAAAGTTCGAC
AATCTGACCAAGGCCGAGAGAGGCGGCCTGAGCGAACTGGATAAGGCCGGCTTCATCAAGAGACAGCTGG
TGGAAACCCGGCAGATCACAAAGCACGTGGCACAGATCCTGGACTCCCGGATGAACACTAAGTACGACGA
GAATGACAAGCTGATCCGGGAAGTGAAAGTGATCACCCTGAAGTCCAAGCTGGTGTCCGATTTCCGGAAG
GATTTCCAGTTTTACAAAGTGCGCGAGATCAACAACTACCACCACGCCCACGACGCCTACCTGAACGCCG
TCGTGGGAACCGCCCTGATCAAAAAGTACCCTGCGCTGGAAAGCGAGTTCGTGTACGGCGACTACAAGGT
GTACGACGTGCGGAAGATGATCGCCAAGAGCGAGCAGGAAATCGGCAAGGCTACCGCCAAGTACTTCTTC
TACAGCAACATCATGAACTTTTTCAAGACCGAGATTACCCTGGCCAACGGCGAGATCCGGAAGGCGCCTC
TGATCGAGACAAACGGCGAAACCGGGGAGATCGTGTGGGATAAGGGCCGGGATTTTGCCACCGTGCGGAA
AGTGCTGAGCATGCCCCAAGTGAATATCGTGAAAAAGACCGAGGTGCAGACAGGCGGCTTCAGCAAAGAG
TCTATCCTGCCCAAGAGGAACAGCGATAAGCTGATCGCCAGAAAGAAGGACTGGGACCCTAAGAAGTACG
GCGGCTTCGACAGCCCCACCGTGGCCTATTCTGTGCTGGTGGTGGCCAAAGTGGAAAAGGGCAAGTCCAA
GAAACTGAAGAGTGTGAAAGAGCTGCTGGGGATCACCATCATGGAAAGAAGCAGCTTCGAGAAGAATCCC
ATCGACTTTCTGGAAGCCAAGGGCTACAAAGAAGTGAAAAAGGACCTGATCATCAAGCTGCCTAAGTACT
CCCTGTTCGAGCTGGAAAACGGCCGGAAGAGAATGCTGGCCTCTGCCGGCGAACTGCAGAAGGGAAACGA
ACTGGCCCTGCCCTCCAAATATGTGAACTTCCTGTACCTGGCCAGCCACTATGAGAAGCTGAAGGGCTCC
CCCGAGGATAATGAGCAGAAACAGCTGTTTGTGGAACAGCACAAGCACTACCTGGACGAGATCATCGAGC
AGATCAGCGAGTTCTCCAAGAGAGTGATCCTGGCCGACGCTAATCTGGACAAAGTGCTGTCCGCCTACAA
CAAGCACCGGGATAAGCCCATCAGAGAGCAGGCCGAGAATATCATCCACCTGTTTACCCTGACCAATCTG
GGAGCCCCTGCCGCCTTCAAGTACTTTGACACCACCATCGACCGGAAGAGGTACACCAGCACCAAAGAGG
TGCTGGACGCCACCCTGATCCACCAGAGCATCACCGGCCTGTACGAGACACGGATCGACCTGTCTCAGCT
GGGAGGCGACAAAAGGCCGGCGGCCACGAAAAAGGCCGGCCAGGCAAAAAAGAAAAAGGAATTCGGCAGT
GGAGAGGGCAGAGGAAGTCTGCTAACATGCGGTGACGTCGAGGAGAATCCTGGCCCAATGACCGAGTACA
AGCCCACGGTGCGCCTCGCCACCCGCGACGACGTCCCCAGGGCCGTACGCACCCTCGCCGCCGCGTTCGC
CGACTACCCCGCCACGCGCCACACCGTCGATCCGGACCGCCACATCGAGCGGGTCACCGAGCTGCAAGAA
CTCTTCCTCACGCGCGTCGGGCTCGACATCGGCAAGGTGTGGGTCGCGGACGACGGCGCCGCGGTGGCGG
TCTGGACCACGCCGGAGAGCGTCGAAGCGGGGGCGGTGTTCGCCGAGATCGGCCCGCGCATGGCCGAGTT
GAGCGGTTCCCGGCTGGCCGCGCAGCAACAGATGGAAGGCCTCCTGGCGCCGCACCGGCCCAAGGAGCCC
GCGTGGTTCCTGGCCACCGTCGGAGTCTCGCCCGACCACCAGGGCAAGGGTCTGGGCAGCGCCGTCGTGC
TCCCCGGAGTGGAGGCGGCCGAGCGCGCCGGGGTGCCCGCCTTCCTGGAGACCTCCGCGCCCCGCAACCT
CCCCTTCTACGAGCGGCTCGGCTTCACCGTCACCGCCGACGTCGAGGTGCCCGAAGGACCGCGCACCTGG
TGCATGACCCGCAAGCCCGGTGCCTGAGAATTCTAACTAGAGCTCGCTGATCAGCCTCGACTGTGCCTTC
TAGTTGCCAGCCATCTGTTGTTTGCCCCTCCCCCGTGCCTTCCTTGACCCTGGAAGGTGCCACTCCCACT
GTCCTTTCCTAATAAAATGAGGAAATTGCATCGCATTGTCTGAGTAGGTGTCATTCTATTCTGGGGGGTG
GGGTGGGGCAGGACAGCAAGGGGGAGGATTGGGAAGAGAATAGCAGGCATGCTGGGGAGCGGCCGCAATT
GGCGCACGCGCTAAAAACGGACTAGCCTTATTTTAACTTGCTATTTCTAGCTCTAAAACAAAAAAGCACC
GACTCGGTGCCACTTTTTCAAGTTGATAACGGACTAGCCTTATTTCAACTTGCTATTTCTAGCTCTGAAA
CGTCTTCTCGAAGACCCCGGTGTTTCGTCCTTTCCACAAGATATATAAAGCCAAGAAATCGAAATACTTT
CAAGTTACGGTAAGCATATGATAGTCCATTTTAAAACATAATTTTAAAACTGCAAACTACCCAAGAAATT
ATTACTTTCTACGTCACGTATTTTGTACTAATATCTTTGTGTTTACAGTCAAATTAATTCCAATTATCTC
TCTAACAGCCTTGTATCGTATATGCAAATATGAAGGAATCATGGGAAATAGGCCCTCCCTGCAGGGGCGC
CTGATGCGGTATTTTCTCCTTACGCATCTGTGCGGTATTTCACACCGCATA
[95 nt withheld, positions 6282-6376]
T
[46 nt withheld, positions 6378-6423]
C
[141 nt withheld, positions 6425-6565]
CCTTTGACGTTGGAGTCCACGTTCTTT
[37 nt withheld, positions 6593-6629]
ACTCTATCTCGGGCTATTCTTTTGATTTATAAGGGATTTTGCCGATTTCGGTCTATTGGTTAAAAAATGA
GCTGATTTAACAAAAATTTAACGCGAATTTTAACAAAATATTAACGTTTACAATTTTATGGTGCACTCTC
AGTACAATCTGCTCTGATGCCGCATAGTTAAGCCAGCCCCGACACCCGCCAACACCCGCTGACGCGCCCT
GACGGGCTTGTCTGCTCCCGGCATCCGCTTACAGACAAGCTGTGACCGTCTCCGGGAGCTGCATGTGTCA
GAGGTTTTCACCGTCATCACCGAAACGCGCGAGACGAAAGGGCCTCGTGATACGCCTATTTTTATAGGTT
AATGTCATGATAATAATGGTTTCTTAGACGTCAGGTGGCACTTTTCGGGGAAATGTGCGCGGAACCCCTA
TTTGTTTATTTTTCTAAATACATTCAAATATGTATCCGCTCATGAGACAATAACCCTGATAAATGCTTCA
ATAATATTGAAAAAGGAAGAGTATGAGTATTCAACATTTCCGTGTCGCCCTTATTCCCTTTTTTGCGGCA
TTTTGCCTTCCTGTTTTTGCTCACCCAGAAACGCTGGTGAAAGTAAAAGATGCTGAAGATCAGTTGGGTG
CACGAGTGGGTTACATCGAACTGGATCTCAACAGCGGTAAGATCCTTGAGAGTTTTCGCCCCGAAGAACG
TTTTCCAATGATGAGCACTTTTAAAGTTCTGCTATGTGGCGCGGTATTATCCCGTATTGACGCCGGGCAA
GAGCAACTCGGTCGCCGCATACACTATTCTCAGAATGACTTGGTTGAGTACTCACCAGTCACAGAAAAGC
ATCTTACGGATGGCATGACAGTAAGAGAATTATGCAGTGCTGCCATAACCATGAGTGATAACACTGCGGC
CAACTTACTTCTGACAACGATCGGAGGACCGAAGGAGCTAACCGCTTTTTTGCACAACATGGGGGATCAT
GTAACTCGCCTTGATCGTTGGGAACCGGAGCTGAATGAAGCCATACCAAACGACGAGCGTGACACCACGA
TGCCTGTAGCAATGGCAACAACGTTGCGCAAACTATTAACTGGCGAACTACTTACTCTAGCTTCCCGGCA
ACAATTAATAGACTGGATGGAGGCGGATAAAGTTGCAGGACCACTTCTGCGCTCGGCCCTTCCGGCTGGC
TGGTTTATTGCTGATAAATCTGGAGCCGGTGAGCGTGGAAGCCGCGGTATCATTGCAGCACTGGGGCCAG
ATGGTAAGCCCTCCCGTATCGTAGTTATCTACACGACGGGGAGTCAGGCAACTATGGATGAACGAAATAG
ACAGATCGCTGAGATAGGTGCCTCACTGATTAAGCATTGGTAACTGTCAGACCAAGTTTACTCATATATA
CTTTAGATTGATTTAAAACTTCATTTTTAATTTAAAAGGATCTAGGTGAAGATCCTTTTTGATAATCTCA
TGACCAAAATCCCTTAACGTGAGTTTTCGTTCCACTGAGCGTCAGACCCCGTAGAAAAGATCAAAGGATC
TTCTTGAGATCCTTTTTTTCTGCGCGTAATCTGCTGCTTGCAAACAAAAAAACCACCGCTACCAGCGGTG
GTTTGTTTGCCGGATCAAGAGCTACCAACTCTTTTTCCGAAGGTAACTGGCTTCAGCAGAGCGCAGATAC
CAAATACTGTTCTTCTAGTGTAGCCGTAGTTAGGCCACCACTTCAAGAACTCTGTAGCACCGCCTACATA
CCTCGCTCTGCTAATCCTGTTACCAGTGGCTGCTGCCAGTGGCGATAAGTCGTGTCTTACCGGGTTGGAC
TCAAGACGATAGTTACCGGATAAGGCGCAGCGGTCGGGCTGAACGGGGGGTTCGTGCACACAGCCCAGCT
TGGAGCGAACGACCTACACCGAACTGAGATACCTACAGCGTGAGCTATGAGAAAGCGCCACGCTTCCCGA
AGGGAGAAAGGCGGACAGGTATCCGGTAAGCGGCAGGGTCGGAACAGGAGAGCGCACGAGGGAGCTTCCA
GGGGGAAACGCCTGGTATCTTTATAGTCCTGTCGGGTTTCGCCACCTCTGACTTGAGCGTCGATTTTTGT
GATGCTCGTCAGGGGGGCGGAGCCTATGGAAAAACGCCAGCAACGCGGCCTTTTTACGGTTCCTGGCCTT
TTGCTGGCCTTTTGCTCACATGTGAGGGCCTATTTCCCATGATTCCTTCATATTTGCATATACGATACAA
GGCTGTTAGAGAGATAATTGGAATTAATTTGACTGTAAACACAAAGATATTAGTACAAAATACGTGACGT
AGAAAGTAATAATTTCTTGGGTAGTTTGCAGTTTTAAAATTATGTTTTAAAATGGACTATCATATGCTTA
CCGTAACTTGAAAGTATTTCGATTTCTTGGCTTTATATATCTTGTGGAAAGGACGAAACACCGGGTCTTC
GAGAAGACCTGTTTCAGAGCTAGAAATAGCAAGTTGAAATAAGGCTAGTCCGTTATCAACTTGAAAAAGT
GGCACCGAGTCGGTGCTTTTTTGTTTTAGAGCTAGAAATAGCAAGTTAAAATAAGGCTAGTCCGTTTTTA
GCGCGTGCGCCAATTCTGCAGACAAATGGCTCTAGAGGTACCCGTTACATAACTTACGGTAAATGGCCCG
CCTGGCTGACCGCCCAACGACCCCCGCCCATTGACGTCAATAGTAACGCCAATAGGGACTTTCCATTGAC
GTCAATGGGTGGAGTATTTACGGTAAACTGCCCACTTGGCAGTACATCAAGTGTATCATATGCCAAGTAC
GCCCCCTATTGACGTCAATGACGGTAAATGGCCCGCCTGGCATTGTGCCCAGTACATGACCTTATGGGAC
TTTCCTACTTGGCAGTACATCTACGTATTAGTCATCGCTATTACCATGGTCGAGGTGAGCCCCACGTTCT
GCTTCACTCTCCCCATCTCCCCCCCCTCCCCACCCCCAATTTTGTATTTATTTATTTTTTAATTATTTTG
TGCAGCGATGGGGGCGGGGGCTNGTCGATGAAATAGCGACAACTATGAGTAATATGAACATGGTGTGAGA
TGAAATTACGTATGTAAGAGACAGAGACGGAGGAGGTATTTGTTTGTAATAGTTTGGAGAAGGGGGCGGC
AGGCAAAGAATCCCCTATCAGAGATCGGGGGGGGGGTGGGGGTGAGGAAAAAAAGGAGGAACGTTATGGG
GGGTTTTTCTTGTGAGGGGAAGTCTATATATATTTTGTCTATCTTTATGCAGAGGGAGGGGA
Features (pLannotate 1.2.2; 23 found; start..end, strand, type, name):
    128..149     -  promoter       chicken β-actin promoter (fragment): No description available
    197..374     +  promoter       chicken β-actin promoter (fragment): No description available
    375..602     +  intron         hybrid intron: hybrid between chicken β-actin (CBA) and minute virus of mice (MMV) introns (Gray et al., 2011)
    740..2341    +  CDS            Cas9(N): N-terminal portion of Streptococcus pyogenes Cas9 (Zetsche et al., 2015)
   2342..4840    +  CDS            Cas9(C): C-terminal portion of Streptococcus pyogenes Cas9 (Zetsche et al., 2015)
   4841..4888    +  CDS            nucleoplasmin NLS: bipartite nuclear localization signal from nucleoplasmin
   4958..5557    +  CDS            PuroR (fragment): puromycin N-acetyltransferase; pac from Streptomyces; confers resistance to puromycin
   5591..5702    +  polyA_signal   bGH poly(A) signal: bovine growth hormone polyadenylation signal
   5826..5869    -  misc_RNA       gRNA scaffold (fragment): guide RNA scaffold for the Streptococcus pyogenes CRISPR/Cas9 system
   5876..5951    -  misc_RNA       gRNA scaffold: guide RNA scaffold for the Streptococcus pyogenes CRISPR/Cas9 system
   5977..6217    -  promoter       U6 promoter: RNA polymerase III promoter for human U6 snRNA
   6230..6281    -  misc_feature   bom (fragment): basis of mobility region from pBR322
   6300..6755    +  rep_origin     f1 ori (sequence partly withheld): f1 bacteriophage origin of replication; arrow indicates direction of (+) strand synthesis
   6756..6805    -  misc_feature   bom (fragment): basis of mobility region from pBR322
   6907..6942    -  CDS            rop (fragment): Rop protein, which maintains plasmids at low copy number; rop
   7037..7141    +  promoter       AmpR promoter: bla
   7142..8002    +  CDS            AmpR: β-lactamase; bla; confers resistance to ampicillin, carbenicillin, and related antibiotics
   8173..8761    +  rep_origin     ori: high-copy-number ColE1/pMB1/pBR322/pUC origin of replication
   8823..9063    +  promoter       U6 promoter: RNA polymerase III promoter for human U6 snRNA
   9090..9165    +  misc_RNA       gRNA scaffold: guide RNA scaffold for the Streptococcus pyogenes CRISPR/Cas9 system
   9172..9215    +  misc_RNA       gRNA scaffold (fragment): guide RNA scaffold for the Streptococcus pyogenes CRISPR/Cas9 system
   9262..9547    +  enhancer       CMV enhancer: human cytomegalovirus immediate early enhancer; contains an 18-bp deletion relative to the standard CMV enhancer
   9549..9659    +  promoter       chicken β-actin promoter (fragment): contains a 21-bp deletion relative to the standard chicken β-actin promoter
