[The description below was written by a language model from this plasmid's Addgene catalogue record and pLannotate feature annotations shown in this document.]
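Description:
Pdg459-eSp(1.1) V3 is an empty-backbone mammalian CRISPR expression plasmid of about 9.9 kb, derived from PX459v3-eSpCas9(1.1). It delivers the nuclease, a drug selection marker and two guide RNAs from a single vector. It is propagated in E. coli as a high-copy plasmid through a ColE1/pUC-type origin with ampicillin selection (AmpR under its own bla promoter), and it also carries an f1 phage origin. No insert is recorded, since users supply their own guide sequences.

The nuclease cassette is driven by the CBh promoter, annotated as a CMV enhancer, chicken β-actin promoter fragments and a hybrid CBA/MVM intron. It expresses Streptococcus pyogenes Cas9, described in the record as the enhanced-specificity eSpCas9(1.1) variant, followed by a nucleoplasmin nuclear localization signal. According to the purpose field, a 2A peptide links Cas9 to puromycin N-acetyltransferase, so both proteins arise from one transcript, which ends at a bGH polyadenylation signal. This allows transfected cells to be enriched with puromycin. The depositor comment mentions a 2A-GFP version, but the feature table shows PuroR and no GFP, consistent with the purpose statement and the listed selectable marker.

Two human U6 (RNA polymerase III) promoters sit in opposite orientations on either side of the bacterial backbone, each followed by an SpCas9 guide RNA scaffold. The record states that spacers are inserted by BbsI Golden Gate cloning and that the scaffold is the "3TC" version, associated with poly-T tract reduction in the linked publication and intended to raise sgRNA transcript levels. The dual-guide layout suits applications needing two guides at once, such as paired cuts for deletions or simultaneous targeting of two loci.
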