Addgene plasmid #226965: Pdg459-eSp(1.1) V3
Purpose: (Empty Backbone) CBh-eSpCas9(1.1)-2A-Puro, and 2X hU6-sgRNA (Sp) with a BbsI golden gate cloning backbone for sgRNA. sgRNA uses 3TC scaffold for increased sgRNA expression.
Depositing lab: Paul Thomas. Depositing organization: Adelaide University. Publication: Optimal SpCas9- and SaCas9-mediated gene editing by enhancing gRNA transcript levels through scaffold poly-T tract reduction. Chey YCJ, Gierus L, Lushington C, Arudkumar JC, B Geiger A, Staker LG, Robertson LJ, Pfitzner C, Kennedy JG, Lee RHB, Godahewa GI, Adikusuma F, Thomas PQ. BMC Genomics. 2025 Feb 12;26(1):138. doi: 10.1186/s12864-025-11317-2. PubMed 39939860.
Backbone
  Vector backbone: PX459v3-eSpCas9(1.1)
  Vector type: Mammalian Expression, CRISPR
  Selectable markers: Puromycin
Growth in bacteria
  Bacterial resistance: Ampicillin, 100 μg/mL
  Growth temperature: 37°C
  Growth strain: DH5alpha
  Copy number: High Copy
Gene/Insert
  Gene/Insert name: None
Terms and licenses: Academic/Nonprofit Terms; Industry Terms: Not Available to Industry
Depositor comments: Contains eSpCas9(1.1)-2A-GFP . Please visit https://doi.org/10.1101/2024.07.19.604224 for bioRxiv preprint.
How to cite: Pdg459-eSp(1.1) V3 was a gift from Paul Thomas (Addgene plasmid # 226965 ; http://n2t.net/addgene:226965 ; RRID:Addgene_226965)
